Addgene plasmid #156967: pD649-HAsp-KDR-Fc(DAPA)-AviTag-6xHis
Purpose: Mammalian expression of cell-surface protein extracellular domain fused to Fc(DAPA)-Avi-6xHis. Protein is secreted from cells.
Depositing lab: Chris Garcia. Depositing organization: Stanford University. Publication: A Human IgSF Cell-Surface Interactome Reveals a Complex Network of Protein-Protein Interactions. Wojtowicz WM, Vielmetter J, Fernandes RA, Siepe DH, Eastman CL, Chisholm GB, Cox S, Klock H, Anderson PW, Rue SM, Miller JJ, Glaser SM, Bragstad ML, Vance J, Lam AW, Lesley SA, Zinn K, Garcia KC. Cell. 2020 Aug 20;182(4):1027-1043.e17. doi: 10.1016/j.cell.2020.07.025. PubMed 32822567.
Backbone
  Vector backbone: pD649
  Backbone size w/o insert (bp): 6106
  Vector type: Mammalian Expression
Growth in bacteria
  Bacterial resistance: Ampicillin, 100 μg/mL
  Growth temperature: 37°C
  Growth strain: DH5alpha
  Copy number: High Copy
Gene/Insert
  Gene/Insert name: KDR (alt name: VGFR2)
  Species: H. sapiens (human)
  Insert size (bp): 2235
  Mutation: Fc region of human IgG contains D265A and P329A mutations (DAPA)
  Entrez Gene: KDR (a.k.a. CD309, FLK1, VEGFR, VEGFR2)
  Promoter: CMV/SP6
  Tag / fusion protein: Fc(DAPA)-AviTag-6xHis (C terminal on backbone)
  Cloning method: Restriction Enzyme; 5′ cloning site GCGGCCGC (not destroyed); 3′ cloning site GGCGCGCC (not destroyed)
  Sequencing primers: 5′ ATTTAGGTGACACTATAG; 3′ CACGTACCAGTTGAACTTCACC
Resource information
  A portion of this plasmid was derived from a plasmid made by: synthesis by ThermoFisher
Terms and licenses: Academic/Nonprofit Terms; Industry Terms: Not Available to Industry
Depositor comments: Some plasmids in this collection may have an IS4-like element ISVsa5 family transposase upstream of the CMV promoter.
How to cite: pD649-HAsp-KDR-Fc(DAPA)-AviTag-6xHis was a gift from Chris Garcia (Addgene plasmid # 156967 ; http://n2t.net/addgene:156967 ; RRID:Addgene_156967)
