[The description below was written by a language model from this plasmid's Addgene catalogue record and pLannotate feature annotations shown in this document.]
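Description:
pD649-HAsp-KDR-Fc(DAPA)-AviTag-6xHis is a mammalian expression plasmid built on the pD649 backbone for producing the extracellular domain of human KDR (VEGFR2/FLK1/CD309) as a secreted Fc fusion protein. It is maintained in E. coli as a high-copy plasmid through a ColE1/pUC-type origin and selected with ampicillin via a complete β-lactamase gene. The sequenced record is about 8.3 kb, matching the stated backbone plus insert.

Expression is driven by the CMV immediate-early enhancer and promoter, followed by a fragment of CMV intron A and an SP6 promoter, which could support in vitro transcription and serves as a sequencing primer site. The open reading frame begins with a signal peptide: the name indicates an HA-derived leader, although the automated annotation matches part of it to an immunoglobulin heavy-chain signal sequence. Next comes the KDR ectodomain, cloned between retained NotI and AscI sites, then the human IgG1 Fc region, and a bGH polyadenylation signal ends the transcript. The Fc carries the D265A and P329A (DAPA) substitutions, which are generally used to reduce Fc effector binding. The C-terminal AviTag, a site for enzymatic biotinylation by BirA, and the 6xHis tag for metal-affinity purification are listed in the catalogue but not called individually in the feature table.

A separate SV40 promoter/EM7 cassette with a puromycin resistance gene and SV40 poly(A) signal could allow selection of stable mammalian lines. Small KanR, lacZα, ble and f1 ori fragments appear to be backbone remnants. The depositor notes that some plasmids in this collection may carry an IS4-like transposase insertion upstream of the CMV promoter. None is annotated here. The construct belongs to a set used to map interactions among human immunoglobulin-superfamily cell-surface proteins.
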