Features (pLannotate 1.2.2; 21 found; start..end, strand, type, name):
    119..143     -  CDS            KanR (fragment): aminoglycoside phosphotransferase; aph(3')-Ia; confers resistance to kanamycin
    254..842     +  rep_origin     ori: high-copy-number ColE1/pMB1/pBR322/pUC origin of replication
   1067..1084    +  terminator     rrnB T2 terminator (fragment): transcription terminator T2 from the E. coli rrnB gene
   1109..1128    -  CDS            lacZα (fragment): LacZα fragment of β-galactosidase; lacZ fragment
   1584..1600    +  protein_bind   lac operator: The lac repressor binds to the lac operator to inhibit transcription in E. coli. This inhibition can be relieved by adding lactose or isopropyl-β-D-thiogalactopyranoside (IPTG). lac repressor encoded by lacI
   1843..2146    +  enhancer       CMV enhancer: human cytomegalovirus immediate early enhancer
   2147..2350    +  promoter       CMV promoter: human cytomegalovirus (CMV) immediate early promoter
   2486..2529    +  intron         CMV intron (fragment): modified intron A from human cytomegalovirus
   2581..2599    +  promoter       SP6 promoter: promoter for bacteriophage SP6 RNA polymerase
   2603..2640    +  CDS            IgH signal sequence (fragment): signal sequence from the mouse immunoglobulin heavy chain variable region
   2695..4983    +  CDS            KDR (fragment): VGFR2_HUMAN - Also known as FLK1, VEGFR2. Experimental evidence at protein level: Swiss-Prot protein existence level 1. Tyrosine-protein kinase that acts as a cell-surface receptor for VEGFA, VEGFC and VEGFD. Plays an essential role in the regulation of angiogenesis, vascular development, vascular permeability, and embryonic hematopoiesis. Promotes proliferation, survival, migration and differentiation of endothelial cells. Promotes reorganization of the actin cytoskeleton. Isoforms lacking a transmembrane domain, such as isoform 2 and isoform 3, may function as decoy receptors for VEGFA, VEGF
   4999..5676    +  CDS            IGHG1 (fragment): IGHG1_HUMAN - Experimental evidence at protein level: Swiss-Prot protein existence level 1. Constant region of immunoglobulin heavy chains. Immunoglobulins, also known as antibodies, are membrane-bound or secreted glycoproteins produced by B lymphocytes. In the recognition phase of humoral immunity, the membrane-bound immunoglobulins serve as receptors which, upon binding of a specific antigen, trigger the clonal expansion and differentiation of B lymphocytes into immunoglobulins- secreting plasma cells. Secreted immunoglobulins mediate the effector phase of humoral immunity, which results in
   5891..6002    +  polyA_signal   bGH poly(A) signal: bovine growth hormone polyadenylation signal
   6003..6111    +  rep_origin     f1 ori (fragment): f1 bacteriophage origin of replication; arrow indicates direction of (+) strand synthesis
   6125..6454    +  promoter       SV40 promoter: SV40 enhancer and early promoter
   6502..6549    +  promoter       EM7 promoter: synthetic bacterial promoter&nbsp
   6568..7167    +  CDS            PuroR (fragment): puromycin N-acetyltransferase; pac from Streptomyces; confers resistance to puromycin
   7177..7302    +  CDS            ble (fragment): BLE_KLEPN - Experimental evidence at protein level: Swiss-Prot protein existence level 1. Binding protein with a strong affinity to the bleomycin family of antibiotics. Binds to CL990; an antimitotic-antibiotic compound. From Klebsiella pneumoniae.
   7297..7418    +  polyA_signal   SV40 poly(A) signal: SV40 polyadenylation signal
   7471..8331    -  CDS            AmpR: β-lactamase; bla; confers resistance to ampicillin, carbenicillin, and related antibiotics
   8334..89      -  promoter       AmpR promoter (fragment) (across the origin): bla
>Addgene plasmid #156967 | pD649-HAsp-KDR-Fc(DAPA)-AviTag-6xHis | addgene full sequence | sequence record 426821 | Addgene NGS Result
TTTCAATATTATTGAAGCATTTATCAGGGTTATTGTCTCATGAGCGGATACATATTTGAATGTATTTAGA
AAAATAAACAAATAGGGGTCAGTGTTACAACCAATTAACCAATTCTGAACATTATCGCGAGCCCATTTAT
ACCTGAATATGGCTCATAACACCCCTTGCTCATGACCAAAATCCCTTAACGTGAGTTACGCGCGCGTCGT
TCCACTGAGCGTCAGACCCCGTAGAAAAGATCAAAGGATCTTCTTGAGATCCTTTTTTTCTGCGCGTAAT
CTGCTGCTTGCAAACAAAAAAACCACCGCTACCAGCGGTGGTTTGTTTGCCGGATCAAGAGCTACCAACT
CTTTTTCCGAAGGTAACTGGCTTCAGCAGAGCGCAGATACCAAATACTGTTCTTCTAGTGTAGCCGTAGT
TAGCCCACCACTTCAAGAACTCTGTAGCACCGCCTACATACCTCGCTCTGCTAATCCTGTTACCAGTGGC
TGCTGCCAGTGGCGATAAGTCGTGTCTTACCGGGTTGGACTCAAGACGATAGTTACCGGATAAGGCGCAG
CGGTCGGGCTGAACGGGGGGTTCGTGCACACAGCCCAGCTTGGAGCGAACGACCTACACCGAACTGAGAT
ACCTACAGCGTGAGCTATGAGAAAGCGCCACGCTTCCCGAAGGGAGAAAGGCGGACAGGTATCCGGTAAG
CGGCAGGGTCGGAACAGGAGAGCGCACGAGGGAGCTTCCAGGGGGAAACGCCTGGTATCTTTATAGTCCT
GTCGGGTTTCGCCACCTCTGACTTGAGCGTCGATTTTTGTGATGCTCGTCAGGGGGGCGGAGCCTATGGA
AAAACGCCAGCAACGCGGCCTTTTTACGGTTCCTGGCCTTTTGCTGGCCTTTTGCTCACATGTTCTTTCC
TGCGTTATCCCCTGATTCTGTGGATAACCGTATTACCGCCTTTGAGTGAGCTGATACCGCTCGCCGCAGC
CGAACGACCGAGCGCAGCGAGTCAGTGAGCGAGGAAGCGGAAGGCGAGAGTAGGGAACTGCCAGGCATCA
AACTAAGCAGAAGGCCCCTGACGGATGGCCTTTTTGCGTTTCTACAAACTCTTTCTGTGTTGTAAAACGA
CGGCCAGTCTTAAGCTCGGGCCCCCTGGGCGGTTCTGATAACGAGTAATCGTTAATCCGCAAATAACGTA
AAAACCCGCTTCGGCGGGTTTTTTTATGGGGGGAGTTTAGGGAAAGAGCATTTGTCAGAATATTTAAGGG
CGCCTGTCACTTTGCTTGATATATGAGAATTATTTAACCTTATAAATGAGAAAAAAGCAACGCACTTTAA
ATAAGATACGTTGCTTTTTCGATTGATGAACACCTATAATTAAACTATTCATCTATTATTTATGATTTTT
TGTATATACAATATTTCTAGTTTGTTAAAGAGAATTAAGAAAATAAATCTCGAAAATAATAAAGGGAAAA
TCAGTTTTTGATATCAAAATTATACATGTCAACGATAATACAAAATATAATACAAACTATAAGATGTTAT
CAGTATTTATTATCATTTAGAATAAATTTTGTGTCGCCCTTAATTGTGAGCGGATAACAATTACGAGCTT
CATGCACAGTGGCGTTGACTCAATATTGGCCATTAGCCATATTATTCATTGGTTATATAGCATAAATCAA
TATTGGCTATTGGCCATTGCATACGTTGTATCTATATCATAATATGTACATTTATATTGGCTCATGTCCA
ATATGACCGCCATGTTGGCATTGATTATTGACTAGTTATTAATAGTAATCAATTACGGGGTCATTAGTTC
ATAGCCCATATATGGAGTTCCGCGTTACATAACTTACGGTAAATGGCCCGCCTGGCTGACCGCCCAACGA
CCCCCGCCCATTGACGTCAATAATGACGTATGTTCCCATAGTAACGCCAATAGGGACTTTCCATTGACGT
CAATGGGTGGAGTATTTACGGTAAACTGCCCACTTGGCAGTACATCAAGTGTATCATATGCCAAGTACGC
CCCCTATTGACGTCAATGACGGTAAATGGCCCGCCTGGCATTATGCCCAGTACATGACCTTATGGGACTT
TCCTACTTGGCAGTACATCTACGTATTAGTCATCGCTATTACCATGGTGATGCGGTTTTGGCAGTACATC
AATGGGCGTGGATAGCGGTTTGACTCACGGGGATTTCCAAGTCTCCACCCCATTGACGTCAATGGGAGTT
TGTTTTGGCACCAAAATCAACGGGACTTTCCAAAATGTCGTAACAACTCCGCCCCATTGACGCAAATGGG
CGGTAGGCGTGTACGGTGGGAGGTCTATATAAGCAGAGCTCGTTTAGTGAACCGTCAGATCGCCTGGAGA
CGCCATCCACGCTGTTTTGACCTCCATAGAAGACACCGGGACCGATCCAGCCTCCGCGGCCGGGAACGGT
GCATTGGAACGCGGATTCCCCGTGCCAAGAGTGACGTAAGTACCGCCTATAGAGTCTATAGGCCCACCCC
CTTGGCTTCGTTAGAACGCGGCTACAATTAATACATAACCTTATGTATCATACACATACGATTTAGGTGA
CACTATAGAATAACATCCACTTTGCCTTTCTCTCCACAGGTGTCCACTCCCAGGTCCAACTGCACCTCGG
TTCTATCGAAAACGCGCCTGCTAGCGCCACCATGAAGACCATCATTGCCCTGAGCTACATCTTCTGCCTG
GTGTTCGCTGCGGCCGCCGCATCTGTTGGACTGCCATCTGTTAGCCTGGACCTGCCTAGACTGAGCATCC
AGAAGGACATCCTGACCATCAAGGCCAACACCACACTGCAGATCACCTGTCGGGGCCAGCGAGATCTGGA
TTGGCTGTGGCCTAACAACCAGAGCGGCAGCGAGCAGCGAGTGGAAGTGACCGAGTGTTCCGATGGCCTG
TTCTGCAAGACCCTGACAATCCCCAAAGTGATCGGCAACGACACCGGCGCCTACAAGTGCTTCTACAGAG
AGACAGACCTGGCCTCCGTGATCTACGTGTACGTGCAGGACTACAGAAGCCCCTTTATCGCCAGCGTGTC
CGATCAGCACGGCGTGGTGTACATCACCGAGAACAAGAACAAGACCGTGGTCATCCCCTGCCTGGGCAGC
ATCAGCAACCTGAATGTGTCCCTGTGCGCCAGATATCCCGAGAAGAGATTCGTGCCCGACGGCAACAGAA
TCAGCTGGGACAGCAAGAAGGGCTTCACTATCCCCAGCTACATGATCAGCTACGCCGGCATGGTGTTCTG
CGAGGCCAAGATCAACGACGAGAGCTACCAGAGCATCATGTACATCGTGGTGGTCGTGGGCTACAGAATC
TACGACGTGGTGCTGAGCCCTAGCCACGGCATTGAACTGTCTGTGGGCGAGAAGCTGGTGCTGAACTGTA
CCGCCAGAACCGAGCTGAACGTGGGCATCGACTTCAACTGGGAGTACCCCAGCAGCAAGCACCAGCACAA
GAAACTGGTCAACCGGGACCTGAAAACCCAGTCCGGCTCCGAGATGAAGAAGTTCCTGAGCACACTGACC
ATCGACGGCGTGACCAGATCTGACCAGGGCCTGTATACTTGTGCCGCCAGCTCTGGCCTGATGACCAAGA
AAAACAGCACCTTCGTGCGGGTGCACGAGAAGCCTTTTGTGGCCTTTGGCAGCGGCATGGAAAGCCTGGT
GGAAGCCACAGTGGGAGAGAGAGTCAGAATCCCCGCCAAGTACCTGGGCTACCCTCCACCTGAGATCAAG
TGGTACAAGAACGGCATCCCTCTGGAAAGCAACCACACCATCAAAGCCGGCCACGTGCTGACAATCATGG
AAGTGTCTGAGAGAGACACCGGGAACTACACCGTGATCCTGACTAACCCCATCAGCAAAGAAAAGCAGAG
CCACGTGGTGTCCCTGGTGGTGTATGTGCCTCCTCAGATCGGCGAGAAGTCCCTGATCAGCCCCGTGGAC
AGCTACCAGTACGGCACCACACAGACACTGACCTGCACCGTGTACGCCATTCCTCCACCTCACCACATCC
ACTGGTACTGGCAGCTGGAAGAGGAATGCGCCAACGAGCCTTCTCAGGCCGTGTCCGTGACAAACCCCTA
TCCTTGTGAAGAGTGGCGGAGCGTGGAAGATTTCCAAGGCGGCAACAAGATCGAAGTCAACAAGAACCAG
TTCGCCCTGATCGAGGGCAAGAACAAAACAGTGTCTACCCTCGTGATCCAGGCCGCCAATGTGTCTGCCC
TGTATAAGTGCGAGGCCGTGAACAAAGTCGGCAGAGGCGAGAGAGTGATCAGCTTCCACGTGACAAGAGG
CCCCGAGATCACCCTGCAGCCTGATATGCAGCCTACCGAGCAAGAGTCCGTCAGCCTGTGGTGTACCGCC
GACAGATCCACCTTCGAGAACCTGACCTGGTACAAGCTGGGCCCTCAGCCTCTGCCTATTCACGTGGGAG
AACTGCCCACACCTGTGTGCAAGAACCTGGACACCCTGTGGAAACTGAACGCCACCATGTTCAGCAACAG
CACCAACGATATCCTGATCATGGAACTGAAGAACGCCAGCCTGCAGGACCAGGGCGATTATGTGTGTCTG
GCCCAGGACAGAAAGACCAAAAAGCGGCACTGTGTCGTGCGGCAGCTGACCGTGCTTGAAAGAGTGGCCC
CAACCATCACCGGCAACCTGGAAAATCAGACCACCAGCATCGGCGAGTCCATCGAGGTGTCCTGTACAGC
CTCTGGCAACCCACCTCCACAGATCATGTGGTTCAAGGACAACGAGACACTGGTCGAGGACAGCGGCATC
GTGCTGAAGGACGGCAATCGGAATCTGACCATTCGGAGAGTGCGGAAAGAGGACGAGGGACTGTATACCT
GCCAGGCCTGTAGCGTGCTGGGCTGTGCTAAAGTGGAAGCCTTCTTTATCATCGAGGGCGCCCAAGAAAA
GACCAACCTCGAAGGCGCGCCGGGCGGCGACAAGACCCACACCTGCCCCCCCTGCCCAGCTCCAGAACTG
CTGGGAGGGCCTTCCGTGTTCCTGTTCCCCCCCAAGCCCAAGGACACCCTGATGATCAGCAGGACCCCCG
AGGTGACCTGCGTGGTGGTGGCCGTGTCCCACGAGGACCCAGAGGTGAAGTTCAACTGGTACGTGGACGG
CGTGGAGGTGCACAACGCCAAGACCAAGCCCAGAGAGGAGCAGTACAACAGCACCTACAGGGTGGTGTCC
GTGCTGACCGTGCTGCACCAGGACTGGCTGAACGGCAAAGAATACAAGTGCAAAGTCTCCAACAAGGCCC
TGGCTGCCCCAATCGAAAAGACAATCAGCAAGGCCAAGGGCCAGCCACGGGAGCCCCAGGTGTACACCCT
GCCCCCCAGCCGGGAGGAGATGACCAAGAACCAGGTGTCCCTGACCTGTCTGGTGAAGGGCTTCTACCCC
AGCGATATCGCCGTGGAGTGGGAGAGCAACGGCCAGCCCGAGAACAACTACAAGACCACCCCCCCAGTGC
TGGACAGCGACGGCAGCTTCTTCCTGTACAGCAAGCTGACCGTGGACAAGTCCAGGTGGCAGCAGGGCAA
CGTGTTCAGCTGCAGCGTGATGCACGAGGCCCTGCACAACCACTACACCCAGAAGTCCCTGAGCCTGAGC
CCCGGCGGCAGCGGTCTTAATGATATTTTCGAGGCTCAGAAGATTGAGTGGCATGAACACCACCACCATC
ACCACTAAGGCCGGCCTGTAGTCACTGGCACAACGCGTTACCCGGTAAGCCAATCGGGTATACACGGTCG
TCATACTGCAGACAGGGTTCTTCTACTTTGCAAGATAGTCTTGAGTAGTAAAATAAATAGATAGAGAAAA
TCAGCCTCGACTGTGCCTTCTAGTTGCCAGCCATCTGTTGTTTGCCCCTCCCCCGTGCCTTCCTTGACCC
TGGAAGGTGCCACTCCCACTGTCCTTTCCTAATAAAATGAGGAAATTGCATCACAACACTCAACCCTATC
TCGGTCTATTCTTTTGATTTATAAGGGATTTTGCCGATTTCGGCCTATTGGTTAAAAAATGAGCTGATTT
AACAAAAATTTAACGCGAATTAATTCTGTGGAATGTGTGTCAGTTAGGGTGTGGAAAGTCCCCAGGCTCC
CCAGCAGGCAGAAGTATGCAAAGCATGCATCTCAATTAGTCAGCAACCAGGTGTGGAAAGTCCCCAGGCT
CCCCAGCAGGCAGAAGTATGCAAAGCATGCATCTCAATTAGTCAGCAACCATAGTCCCGCCCCTAACTCC
GCCCATCCCGCCCCTAACTCCGCCCAGTTCCGCCCATTCTCCGCCCCATGGCTGACTAATTTTTTTTATT
TATGCAGAGGCCGAGGCCGCCTCTGCCTCTGAGCTATTCCAGAAGTAGTGAGGAGGCTTTTTTGGAGGCC
TAGGCTTTTGCAAAAAGCTCCCGGGAGCTTGTATATCCATTTTCGGATCTGATCAGCACGTGTTGACAAT
TAATCATCGGCATAGTATATCGGCATAGTATAATACGACAAGGTGAGGAACTAAACCATGACCGAGTACA
AGCCCACGGTGCGCCTCGCCACCCGCGACGACGTCCCCAGGGCCGTACGCACCCTCGCCGCCGCGTTCGC
CGACTACCCCGCCACGCGCCACACCGTCGATCCGGACCGCCACATCGAGCGGGTCACCGAGCTGCAAGAA
CTCTTCCTCACGCGCGTCGGGCTCGACATCGGCAAGGTGTGGGTCGCGGACGACGGCGCCGCGGTGGCGG
TCTGGACCACGCCGGAGAGCGTCGAAGCGGGGGCGGTGTTCGCCGAGATCGGCCCGCGCATGGCCGAGTT
GAGCGGTTCCCGGCTGGCCGCGCAGCAACAGATGGAAGGCCTCCTGGCGCCGCACCGGCCCAAGGAGCCC
GCGTGGTTCCTGGCCACCGTCGGCGTCTCGCCCGACCACCAGGGCAAGGGTCTGGGCAGCGCCGTCGTGC
TCCCCGGAGTGGAGGCGGCCGAGCGCGCCGGGGTGCCCGCCTTCCTGGAGACATCCGCGCCCCGCAACCT
CCCCTTCTACGAGCGGCTCGGCTTCACCGTCACCGCCGACGTCGAGGTGCCCGAAGGACCGCGCACCTGG
TGCATGACCCGCAAGCCCGGTGCCTGACACGTGCTACGAGATTTCGATTCCACCGCCGCCTTCTATGAAA
GGTTGGGCTTCGGAATCGTTTTCCGGGACGCCGGCTGGATGATCCTCCAGCGCGGGGATCTCATGCTGGA
GTTCTTCGCCCACCCCAACTTGTTTATTGCAGCTTATAATGGTTACAAATAAAGCAATAGCATCACAAAT
TTCACAAATAAAGCATTTTTTTCACTGCATTCTAGTTGTGGTTTGTCCAAACTCATCAATGTATCTTATC
ATGTCTGTATACCGTCGACCTCTAGCTAGAGCTTGGCGTAATCATGGTCATTACCAATGCTTAATCAGTG
AGGCACCTATCTCAGCGATCTGTCTATTTCGTTCATCCATAGTTGCCTGACTCCCCGTCGTGTAGATAAC
TACGATACGGGAGGGCTTACCATCTGGCCCCAGCGCTGCGATGATACCGCGAGAACCACGCTCACCGGCT
CCGGATTTATCAGCAATAAACCAGCCAGCCGGAAGGGCCGAGCGCAGAAGTGGTCCTGCAACTTTATCCG
CCTCCATCCAGTCTATTAATTGTTGCCGGGAAGCTAGAGTAAGTAGTTCGCCAGTTAATAGTTTGCGCAA
CGTTGTTGCCATCGCTACAGGCATCGTGGTGTCACGCTCGTCGTTTGGTATGGCTTCATTCAGCTCCGGT
TCCCAACGATCAAGGCGAGTTACATGATCCCCCATGTTGTGCAAAAAAGCGGTTAGCTCCTTCGGTCCTC
CGATCGTTGTCAGAAGTAAGTTGGCCGCAGTGTTATCACTCATGGTTATGGCAGCACTGCATAATTCTCT
TACTGTCATGCCATCCGTAAGATGCTTTTCTGTGACTGGTGAGTACTCAACCAAGTCATTCTGAGAATAG
TGTATGCGGCGACCGAGTTGCTCTTGCCCGGCGTCAATACGGGATAATACCGCGCCACATAGCAGAACTT
TAAAAGTGCTCATCATTGGAAAACGTTCTTCGGGGCGAAAACTCTCAAGGATCTTACCGCTGTTGAGATC
CAGTTCGATGTAACCCACTCGTGCACCCAACTGATCTTCAGCATCTTTTACTTTCACCAGCGTTTCTGGG
TGAGCAAAAACAGGAAGGCAAAATGCCGCAAAAAAGGGAATAAGGGCGACACGGAAATGTTGAATACTCA
TATTCTTCCTT
