>Addgene plasmid #156967 | pD649-HAsp-KDR-Fc(DAPA)-AviTag-6xHis | depositor partial sequence | sequence record 303044 | insert (extracellular domain)
GCATCTGTTGGACTGCCATCTGTTAGCCTGGACCTGCCTAGACTGAGCATCCAGAAGGACATCCTGACCA
TCAAGGCCAACACCACACTGCAGATCACCTGTCGGGGCCAGCGAGATCTGGATTGGCTGTGGCCTAACAA
CCAGAGCGGCAGCGAGCAGCGAGTGGAAGTGACCGAGTGTTCCGATGGCCTGTTCTGCAAGACCCTGACA
ATCCCCAAAGTGATCGGCAACGACACCGGCGCCTACAAGTGCTTCTACAGAGAGACAGACCTGGCCTCCG
TGATCTACGTGTACGTGCAGGACTACAGAAGCCCCTTTATCGCCAGCGTGTCCGATCAGCACGGCGTGGT
GTACATCACCGAGAACAAGAACAAGACCGTGGTCATCCCCTGCCTGGGCAGCATCAGCAACCTGAATGTG
TCCCTGTGCGCCAGATATCCCGAGAAGAGATTCGTGCCCGACGGCAACAGAATCAGCTGGGACAGCAAGA
AGGGCTTCACTATCCCCAGCTACATGATCAGCTACGCCGGCATGGTGTTCTGCGAGGCCAAGATCAACGA
CGAGAGCTACCAGAGCATCATGTACATCGTGGTGGTCGTGGGCTACAGAATCTACGACGTGGTGCTGAGC
CCTAGCCACGGCATTGAACTGTCTGTGGGCGAGAAGCTGGTGCTGAACTGTACCGCCAGAACCGAGCTGA
ACGTGGGCATCGACTTCAACTGGGAGTACCCCAGCAGCAAGCACCAGCACAAGAAACTGGTCAACCGGGA
CCTGAAAACCCAGTCCGGCTCCGAGATGAAGAAGTTCCTGAGCACACTGACCATCGACGGCGTGACCAGA
TCTGACCAGGGCCTGTATACTTGTGCCGCCAGCTCTGGCCTGATGACCAAGAAAAACAGCACCTTCGTGC
GGGTGCACGAGAAGCCTTTTGTGGCCTTTGGCAGCGGCATGGAAAGCCTGGTGGAAGCCACAGTGGGAGA
GAGAGTCAGAATCCCCGCCAAGTACCTGGGCTACCCTCCACCTGAGATCAAGTGGTACAAGAACGGCATC
CCTCTGGAAAGCAACCACACCATCAAAGCCGGCCACGTGCTGACAATCATGGAAGTGTCTGAGAGAGACA
CCGGGAACTACACCGTGATCCTGACTAACCCCATCAGCAAAGAAAAGCAGAGCCACGTGGTGTCCCTGGT
GGTGTATGTGCCTCCTCAGATCGGCGAGAAGTCCCTGATCAGCCCCGTGGACAGCTACCAGTACGGCACC
ACACAGACACTGACCTGCACCGTGTACGCCATTCCTCCACCTCACCACATCCACTGGTACTGGCAGCTGG
AAGAGGAATGCGCCAACGAGCCTTCTCAGGCCGTGTCCGTGACAAACCCCTATCCTTGTGAAGAGTGGCG
GAGCGTGGAAGATTTCCAAGGCGGCAACAAGATCGAAGTCAACAAGAACCAGTTCGCCCTGATCGAGGGC
AAGAACAAAACAGTGTCTACCCTCGTGATCCAGGCCGCCAATGTGTCTGCCCTGTATAAGTGCGAGGCCG
TGAACAAAGTCGGCAGAGGCGAGAGAGTGATCAGCTTCCACGTGACAAGAGGCCCCGAGATCACCCTGCA
GCCTGATATGCAGCCTACCGAGCAAGAGTCCGTCAGCCTGTGGTGTACCGCCGACAGATCCACCTTCGAG
AACCTGACCTGGTACAAGCTGGGCCCTCAGCCTCTGCCTATTCACGTGGGAGAACTGCCCACACCTGTGT
GCAAGAACCTGGACACCCTGTGGAAACTGAACGCCACCATGTTCAGCAACAGCACCAACGATATCCTGAT
CATGGAACTGAAGAACGCCAGCCTGCAGGACCAGGGCGATTATGTGTGTCTGGCCCAGGACAGAAAGACC
AAAAAGCGGCACTGTGTCGTGCGGCAGCTGACCGTGCTTGAAAGAGTGGCCCCAACCATCACCGGCAACC
TGGAAAATCAGACCACCAGCATCGGCGAGTCCATCGAGGTGTCCTGTACAGCCTCTGGCAACCCACCTCC
ACAGATCATGTGGTTCAAGGACAACGAGACACTGGTCGAGGACAGCGGCATCGTGCTGAAGGACGGCAAT
CGGAATCTGACCATTCGGAGAGTGCGGAAAGAGGACGAGGGACTGTATACCTGCCAGGCCTGTAGCGTGC
TGGGCTGTGCTAAAGTGGAAGCCTTCTTTATCATCGAGGGCGCCCAAGAAAAGACCAACCTCGAA
